>Addgene plasmid #75114 | MSCV-BRD9-PGK-Puro-IRES-GFP | depositor partial sequence | sequence record 142048 | insert
ATGGGCAAGAAGCACAAGAAGCACAAGGCCGAGTGGCGCTCGTCCTACGAGGATTATGCCGACAAGCCCC
TGGAGAAGCCTCTAAAGCTAGTCCTGAAGGTCGGAGGAAGTGAAGTGACTGAACTCTCAGGATCCGGCCA
CGACTCCAGTTACTATGATGACAGGTCAGACCATGAGCGAGAGAGGCACAAAGAAAAGAAAAAGAAGAAG
AAGAAGAAGTCCGAGAAGGAGAAGCATCTGGACGATGAGGAAAGAAGGAAGCGAAAGGAAGAGAAGAAGC
GGAAGCGAGAGAGGGAGCACTGTGACACGGAGGGAGAGGCTGACGACTTTGATCCTGGGAAGAAGGTGGA
GGTGGAGCCGCCCCCAGATCGGCCAGTCCGAGCGTGCCGGACACAGCCAGCCGAAAATGAGAGCACACCT
ATTCAGCAACTCCTGGAACACTTCCTCCGCCAGCTTCAGAGAAAAGATCCCCATGGATTTTTTGCTTTTC
CTGTCACGGATGCAATTGCTCCTGGATATTCAATGATAATAAAACATCCCATGGATTTTGGCACCATGAA
AGACAAAATTGTAGCTAATGAATACAAGTCAGTTACGGAATTTAAGGCAGATTTCAAGCTGATGTGTGAT
AATGCAATGACATACAATAGGCCAGATACCGTGTACTACAAGTTGGCGAAGAAGATCCTTCACGCAGGCT
TTAAGATGATGAGCAAACAGGCAGCTCTTTTGGGCAATGAAGATACAGCTGTTGAGGAACCTGTCCCTGA
AGTTGTACCAGTACAAGTAGAAACTGCCAAGAAATCCAAAAAGCCGAGTAGAGAAGTTATCAGCTGCATG
TTTGAGCCTGAAGGGAATGCCTGCAGCTTGACGGACAGTACCGCAGAGGAGCACGTGCTGGCGCTGGTGG
AGCACGCAGCTGACGAAGCTCGGGACAGGATCAACCGGTTCCTCCCAGGCGGCAAGATGGGCTATCTGAA
GAGGAACGGGGACGGGAGCCTGCTCTACAGCGTGGTCAACACGGCCGAGCCGGACGCTGATGAGGAGGAG
ACCCACCCGGTGGACTTGAGCTCGCTCTCCAGTAAGCTACTCCCAGGCTTCACCACGCTGGGCTTCAAAG
ACGAGAGAAGAAACAAAGTCACCTTTCTCTCCAGTGCCACTACTGCGCTTTCGATGCAGAATAATTCAGT
ATTTGGCGACTTGAAGTCGGACGAGATGGAGCTGCTCTACTCAGCCTACGGAGATGAGACAGGCGTGCAG
TGTGCGCTGAGCCTGCAGGAGTTTGTGAAGGATGCTGGGAGCTACAGCAAGAAAGTGGTGGACGACCTCC
TGGACCAGATCACAGGCGGAGACCACTCTAGGACGCTCTTCCAGCTGAAGCAGAGAAGAAATGTTCCCAT
GAAGCCTCCAGATGAAGCCAAGGTTGGGGACACCCTAGGAGACAGCAGCAGCTCTGTTCTGGAGTTCATG
TCGATGAAGTCCTATCCCGACGTTTCTGTGGATATCTCCATGCTCAGCTCTCTGGGGAAGGTGAAGAAGG
AGCTGGACCCTGACGACAGCCATTTGAACTTGGATGAGACGACGAAGCTCCTGCAGGACCTGCACGAAGC
ACAGGCGGAGCGCGGCGGCTCTCGGCCGTCGTCCAACCTCAGCTCCCTGTCCAACGCCTCCGAGAGGGAC
CAGCACCACCTGGGAAGCCCTTCTCGCCTGAGTGTCGGGGAGCAGCCAGACGTCACCCACGACCCCTATG
AGTTTCTTCAGTCTCCAGAGCCTGCGGCCTCTGCCAAGACCTAA
