>Addgene plasmid #75114 | MSCV-BRD9-PGK-Puro-IRES-GFP | addgene partial sequence | sequence record 146649 | pLXSN5 5'-CCCTTGAACCTCCTCGTTCGACC-3'
CCTTTATCCAGCCCTCACTCCTTCTCTAGGCGCCGGAATTAGATCTCTCAATTGGCGGCCGCCTCGAGAC
CATGGGCAAGAAGCACAAGAAGCACAAGGCCGAGTGGCGCTCGTCCTACGAGGATTATGCCGACAAGCCC
CTGGAGAAGCCTCTAAAGCTAGTCCTGAAGGTCGGAGGAAGTGAAGTGACTGAACTCTCAGGATCCGGCC
ACGACTCCAGTTACTATGATGACAGGTCAGACCATGAGCGAGAGAGGCACAAAGAAAAGAAAAAGAAGAA
GAAGAAGAAGTCCGAGAAGGAGAAGCATCTGGACGATGAGGAAAGAAGGAAGCGAAAGGAAGAGAAGAAG
CGGAAGCGAGAGAGGGAGCACTGTGACACGGAGGGAGAGGCTGACGACTTTGATCCTGGGAAGAAGGTGG
AGGTGGAGCCGCCCCCAGATCGGCCAGTCCGAGCGTGCCGGACACAGCCAGCCGAAAATGAGAGCACACC
TATTCAGCAACTCCTGGAACACTTCCTCCGCCAGCTTCAGAGAAAAGATCCCCATGGATTTTTTGCTTTT
CCTGTCACGGATGCAATTGCTCCTGGATATTCAATGATAATAAAACATCCCATGGATTTTGGCACCATGA
AAGACAAAATTGTAGCTAATGAATACAAGTCAGTTACGGAATTTAAGGCAGATTTCAAGCTGATGTGTGA
TAATGCAATGACATACAATAGGCCAGATACCGTGTACTACAAGTTGGCGAAGAAGATCCTTCACGCAGGC
TTTAAGATGATGAGCAAACAGGCAGCTCTTTTGGGCAATGAAGATACAGCTGTTGAGGAACCTGTCCCTG
AAGTTGTACCAGTACAAGTAGAAACTGCCAAGAAATCC
