>Addgene plasmid #75114 | MSCV-BRD9-PGK-Puro-IRES-GFP | addgene partial sequence | sequence record 147473 | MSCV_C_rev2 5'-ggccagaggccacttgtgtagcgcc-3'
CCTCCCCTACCCGGTAGAATTCTTATTAGGTCTTGGCAGAGGCCGCAGGCTCTGGAGACTGAAGAAACTC
ATAGGGGTCGTGGGTGACGTCTGGCTGCTCCCCGACACTCAGGCGAGAAGGGCTTCCCAGGTGGTGCTGG
TCCCTCTCGGAGGCGTTGGACAGGGAGCTGAGGTTGGACGACGGCCGAGAGCCGCCGCGCTCCGCCTGTG
CTTCGTGCAGGTCCTGCAGGAGCTTCGTCGTCTCATCCAAGTTCAAATGGCTGTCGTCAGGGTCCAGCTC
CTTCTTCACCTTCCCCAGAGAGCTGAGCATGGAGATATCCACAGAAACGTCGGGATAGGACTTCATCGAC
ATGAACTCCAGAACAGAGCTGCTGCTGTCTCCTAGGGTGTCCCCAACCTTGGCTTCATCTGGAGGCTTCA
TGGGAACATTTCTTCTCTGCTTCAGCTGGAAGAGCGTCCTAGAGTGGTCTCCGCCTGTGATCTGGTCCAG
GAGGTCGTCCACCACTTTCTTGCTGTAGCTCCCAGCATCCTTCACAAACTCCTGCAGGCTCAGCGCACAC
TGCACGCCTGTCTCATCTCCGTAGGCTGAGTAGAGCAGCTCCATCTCGTCCGACTTCAAGTCGCCAAATA
CTGAATTATTCTGCATCGAAAGCGCAGTAGTGGCACTGGAGAGAAAGGTGACTTTGTTTCTTCTCTCGTC
TTTGAAGCCCAGCGTGGTGAAGCCTGGGAGTAGCTTACTGGAGAGCGAGCTCAAGTCCACCGGGTGGGTC
TCCTCCTCATCAGCGTCCGGCTCGGCCGTGTTGACCACGCTGTAGAGCAGGCTCCCGTCCC
