>Addgene plasmid #75114 | MSCV-BRD9-PGK-Puro-IRES-GFP | addgene partial sequence | sequence record 147525 | mPGK-F 5'-cattctgcacgcttcaaaag-3'
GCTGTTCTCCTCTTCCTCATCTCCGGGCCTTTCGACCTGCAGCCCAAGCTTACCATGACCGAGTACAAGC
CCACGGTGCGCCTCGCCACCCGCGACGACGTCCCCAGGGCCGTACGCACCCTCGCCGCCGCGTTCGCCGA
CTACCCCGCCACGCGCCACACCGTCGATCCGGACCGCCACATCGAGCGGGTCACCGAGCTGCAAGAACTC
TTCCTCACGCGCGTCGGGCTCGACATCGGCAAGGTGTGGGTCGCGGACGACGGCGCCGCGGTGGCGGTCT
GGACCACGCCGGAGAGCGTCGAAGCGGGGGCGGTGTTCGCCGAGATCGGCCCGCGCATGGCCGAGTTGAG
CGGTTCCCGGCTGGCCGCGCAGCAACAGATGGAAGGCCTCCTGGCGCCGCACCGGCCCAAGGAGCCCGCG
TGGTTCCTGGCCACCGTCGGCGTCTCGCCCGACCACCAGGGCAAGGGTCTGGGCAGCGCCGTCGTGCTCC
CCGGAGTGGAGGCGGCCGAGCGCGCCGGGGTGCCCGCCTTCCTGGAGACCTCCGCGCCCCGCAACCTCCC
CTTCTACGAGCGGCTCGGCTTCACCGTCACCGCCGACGTCGAGGTGCCCGAAGGACCGCGCACCTGGTGC
ATGACCCGCAAGCCCGGTGCCTGACGCCCGCCCCACGACCCGCAGCGCCCGACCGAAAGGAGCGCACGAC
CCCATGCATCCAATTCCGCCCCCCCCCCCTAACGTTACTGGCCGAAGCCGCTTGGAATAAGGCCGGTGTG
CGTTTGTCTATATGTTATTTTCCACCATATTGCCGTCTTTTGGCAATGTGAGGGCCCGGAAACCTGGCCC
TGTCTTCTTGACGAGCATTCCTAGGGGTCTTTCCCCTCTCGCCAAAG
