>Addgene plasmid #75114 | MSCV-BRD9-PGK-Puro-IRES-GFP | addgene partial sequence | sequence record 147564 | IRES-F 5'-TGGCTCTCCTCAAGCGTATT-3'
CCAGAAGGTACCCCATTGTATGGGATCTGATCTGGGGCCTCGGTGCACATGCTTTACATGTGTTTAGTCG
AGGTTAAAAAAACGTCTAGGCCCCCCGAACCACGGGGACGTGGTTTTCCTTTGAAAAACACGATGATAAT
ATGGCCACAACCATGGTGAGCAAGGGCGAGGAGCTGTTCACCGGGGTGGTGCCCATCCTGGTCGAGCTGG
ACGGCGACGTAAACGGCCACAAGTTCAGCGTGTCTGGCGAGGGCGAGGGCGATGCCACCTACGGCAAGCT
GACCCTGAAGTTCATCTGCACCACCGGCAAGCTGCCCGTGCCCTGGCCCACCCTCGTGACCACCCTGACC
TACGGCGTGCAGTGCTTCAGCCGCTACCCCGACCACATGAAGCAGCACGACTTCTTCAAGTCCGCCATGC
CCGAAGGCTACGTCCAGGAGCGCACCATCTTCTTCAAGGACGACGGCAACTACAAGACCCGCGCCGAGGT
GAAGTTCGAGGGCGACACCCTGGTGAACCGCATCGAGCTGAAGGGCATCGACTTCAAGGAGGACGGCAAC
ATCCTGGGGCACAAGCTGGAGTACAACTACAACAGCCACAACGTCTATATCATGGCCGACAAGCAGAAGA
ACGGCATCAAGGCGAACTTCAAGATCCGCCACAACATCGAGGACGGCAGCGTGCAGCTCGCCGACCACTA
CCAGCAGAACACCCCCATCGGCGACGGCCCCGTGCTGCTGCCCGACAACCACTACCTGAGCACCCAGTCC
GCCCTGAGCAAAGACCCCAACGAGAAGCGCGATCACATGGTCCTGCTGGAGTTCGTGACCGCCGCCGGGA
TCACTCTCGGCATGGACGAGCTGTACAAGTAATGAATTAATTAAGAATTATCAAGCTTATCGATACCGTC
GACCTGCAGCCAAGCTTATCGATAAAATAAAAGATTTTATTTAGTCTCCAGAAAAAGGGGGGAATGAAAG
ACCCCACCTGTAGGTTTGGCAAGCTAGCTTAAGTAACGCCATTTTGCAAGGCATGGAAAATACATAACTG
A
