[The description below was written by a language model from this plasmid's Addgene catalogue record.]
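Description:
MSCV-BRD9-PGK-Puro-IRES-GFP is a retroviral expression plasmid built on the MSCV-transgene-PGK-Puro-IRES-GFP backbone (about 7.7 kb without insert) and carrying the wild-type human BRD9 coding sequence as a roughly 1.8 kb insert. BRD9 was placed into the transgene position by restriction cloning between XhoI and EcoRI sites, both of which remain intact, so the insert can be excised or exchanged. The plasmid is maintained in bacteria under ampicillin selection. The record does not state its copy number or origin of replication, and no feature table is provided, so the exact element layout is inferred from the construct name and backbone description.

In MSCV (murine stem cell virus) vectors of this design, the transgene is normally transcribed from the viral long terminal repeat, while the LTRs and packaging signal allow the genome to be packaged into retroviral particles in a suitable packaging cell line and integrated stably into dividing target cells. Downstream of BRD9, a separate PGK promoter drives a bicistronic marker cassette in which puromycin resistance is followed by an IRES and GFP. Transduced cells can therefore be enriched by drug selection and also tracked or sorted by fluorescence, independently of the BRD9 transcript. No epitope tag on BRD9 is recorded.

The stated purpose is retroviral expression of wild-type BRD9. The associated publication concerns the sensitivity of myeloid leukemia cells to BRD9 inhibition and engineered resistance to it, which suggests use as the wild-type construct for stable expression in such experiments.
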