Addgene plasmid #75114: MSCV-BRD9-PGK-Puro-IRES-GFP
Purpose: Retroviral expression plasmid encoding wild type human BRD9
Depositing lab: Christopher Vakoc. Depositing organization: Cold Spring Harbor Laboratory. Publication: Sensitivity and engineered resistance of myeloid leukemia cells to BRD9 inhibition. Hohmann AF, Martin LJ, Minder JL, Roe JS, Shi J, Steurer S, Bader G, McConnell D, Pearson M, Gerstberger T, Gottschamel T, Thompson D, Suzuki Y, Koegl M, Vakoc CR. Nat Chem Biol. 2016 Jul 4. doi: 10.1038/nchembio.2115. PubMed 27376689.
Backbone
  Vector backbone: MSCV-transgene-PGK-Puro IRES-GFP
  Backbone size w/o insert (bp): 7656
  Vector type: Retroviral
  Selectable markers: Puromycin
Growth in bacteria
  Bacterial resistance: Ampicillin, 100 μg/mL
  Growth temperature: 37°C
  Growth strain: NEB Stable
  Copy number: Unknown
Gene/Insert
  Gene/Insert name: BRD9
  Species: H. sapiens (human)
  Insert size (bp): 1794
  Entrez Gene: BRD9 (a.k.a. LAVS3040, PRO9856, SMARCI2)
  Cloning method: Restriction Enzyme; 5′ cloning site Xho1 (not destroyed); 3′ cloning site EcoR1 (not destroyed)
  Sequencing primers: 5′ MSCV5; 3′ MSCV3
Terms and licenses: Academic/Nonprofit Terms; Industry Terms: Not Available to Industry
How to cite: MSCV-BRD9-PGK-Puro-IRES-GFP was a gift from Christopher Vakoc (Addgene plasmid # 75114 ; http://n2t.net/addgene:75114 ; RRID:Addgene_75114)
